Addgene plasmid #145444: pGBW-m4046488
Purpose: Yeast Expression plasmid for SARS-CoV-2 nsp11
Depositing lab: Ginkgo Bioworks & Benjie Chen. Depositing organization: Ginkgo Bioworks.
Backbone
  Vector backbone: AmpR; 2u URA3
  Backbone size w/o insert (bp): 4078
  Vector type: Yeast Expression
  Selectable markers: URA3
Growth in bacteria
  Bacterial resistance: Ampicillin, 100 μg/mL
  Growth temperature: 37°C
  Growth strain: DH5alpha
  Copy number: High Copy
Gene/Insert
  Gene/Insert name: SARS-CoV-2 nsp11
  Species: S. cerevisiae (budding yeast); Severe acute respiratory syndrome coronavirus 2
  Insert size (bp): 32
  Mutation: wt
  Entrez Gene: ORF1ab (a.k.a. GU280_gp01)
  Promoter: pTEF1
  Tag / fusion protein: Cleavable thrombin;MBP (C terminal on backbone)
  Cloning method: Unknown
Resource information
  A portion of this plasmid was derived from a plasmid made by: GinkgoBioworks
Depositor comments: NCBI Reference Sequence: YP_009725312.1Created by gene synthesis with Not1 site.
How to cite: pGBW-m4046488 was a gift from Ginkgo Bioworks & Benjie Chen (Addgene plasmid # 145444 ; http://n2t.net/addgene:145444 ; RRID:Addgene_145444)
