[The description below was written by a language model from this plasmid's Addgene catalogue record and pLannotate feature annotations shown in this document.]
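Description:
pGBW-m4046488 is a yeast episomal expression plasmid for producing SARS-CoV-2 nsp11, the very short peptide encoded within ORF1ab, in Saccharomyces cerevisiae. It is an E. coli–yeast shuttle vector. In bacteria it replicates from a ColE1/pUC-type origin and is selected with ampicillin through a β-lactamase gene that the annotation shows to be driven by a cat promoter and bounded by the tonB terminator. The catalogue lists it as high copy, although a rop annotation sits directly adjacent to AmpR. Short phage T3 and T7 early terminators flank the bacterial origin, presumably insulating it from read-through transcription. In yeast, the 2μ origin supports multicopy episomal maintenance, and URA3 with its own promoter complements uracil auxotrophy and allows counterselection with 5-FOA.

The expression cassette places the wild-type nsp11 coding sequence, made by gene synthesis and recorded as only 32 bp, under the constitutive TEF1 promoter, with a CYC1 terminator fragment downstream. nsp11 itself is too small to have been annotated in the feature table, but it would fall in the short gap between the promoter and the malE (maltose-binding protein) fragment that follows. This fits the catalogue description of a C-terminal, backbone-encoded MBP tag joined through a thrombin cleavage site. MBP gives the tiny peptide a soluble, stable fusion partner and a handle for amylose affinity purification, and thrombin digestion can then release nsp11 from the tag. The species field lists both budding yeast and SARS-CoV-2, but the record does not say whether the sequence was codon-optimised. The construct is suited to yeast-based expression, purification and functional study of this viral peptide.
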