Features (pLannotate 1.2.2; 13 found; start..end, strand, type, name):
     10..417     +  promoter       TEF1 promoter: S. cerevisiae TEF1; promoter for EF-1α
    482..1582    +  CDS            malE (fragment): MALE_ECO57 - Experimental evidence at protein level: Swiss-Prot protein existence level 1. Part of the ABC transporter complex MalEFGK involved in maltose/maltodextrin import. Binds maltose and higher maltodextrins. From Escherichia coli O157:H7.
   1611..1783    +  terminator     CYC1 terminator (fragment): S. cerevisiae CYC1; transcription terminator for CYC1
   1819..1995    +  promoter       URA3 promoter (fragment): S. cerevisiae URA3
   1996..2799    +  CDS            URA3: orotidine-5'-phosphate decarboxylase, required for uracil biosynthesis; S. cerevisiae URA3; yeast auxotrophic marker, counterselectable with 5-fluoroorotic acid (5-FOA)
   2882..3864    -  rep_origin     2μ ori: yeast 2μ plasmid origin of replication
   3942..3971    +  terminator     T3Te terminator: phage T3 early transcription terminator
   3993..4580    +  rep_origin     ori: high-copy-number ColE1/pMB1/pBR322/pUC origin of replication
   4592..4619    -  terminator     T7Te terminator: phage T7 early transcription terminator
   4643..4834    -  CDS            rop: Rop protein, which maintains plasmids at low copy number; rop
   4835..5695    -  CDS            AmpR: β-lactamase; bla; confers resistance to ampicillin, carbenicillin, and related antibiotics
   5696..5798    -  promoter       cat promoter: promoter of the E. coli cat gene encoding chloramphenicol acetyltransferase
   5799..5830    -  terminator     tonB terminator: bidirectional E. coli tonB-P14 transcription terminator
>Addgene plasmid #145444 | pGBW-m4046488 | depositor full sequence | sequence record 287621 | Full Sequence
GCGGCCGCCCCACACACCATAGCTTCAAAATGTTTCTACTCCTTTTTTACTCTTCCAGATTTTCTCGGAC
TCCGCGCATCGCCGTACCACTTCAAAACACCCAAGCACAGCATACTAAATTTCCCCTCTTTCTTCCTCTA
GGGTGTCGTTAATTACCCGTACTAAAGGTTTGGAAAAGAAAAAAGAGACCGCCTCGTTTCTTTTTCTTCG
TCGAAAAAGGCAATAAAAATTTTTATCACGTTTCTTTTTCTTGAAAATTTTTTTTTTTGATTTTTTTCTC
TTTCGATGACCTCCCATTGATATTTAAGTTAATAAACGGTCTTCAATTTCTCAAGTTTCAGTTTCATTTT
TCTTGTTCTATTACAACTTTTTTTACTTCTTGCTCATTAGAAAGAAAGCATAGCAATCTAATCTAAGTTT
TAATTACAAAATGGCTGATGCACAATCGTTTTTAAACGGGTTTGCGCTCGTGCCGAGAGGTTCTAAAATC
GAGGAAGGTAAGCTAGTCATTTGGATAAATGGAGATAAGGGTTACAACGGTTTGGCAGAAGTAGGCAAGA
AATTTGAAAAGGACACAGGTATCAAGGTGACGGTTGAACATCCAGACAAGTTAGAAGAAAAATTCCCTCA
AGTTGCTGCTACTGGTGATGGTCCCGACATTATTTTCTGGGCCCACGATCGTTTTGGTGGATATGCTCAG
TCAGGTTTGCTGGCTGAGATCACCCCAGACAAGGCCTTCCAAGATAAATTGTACCCATTCACTTGGGATG
CTGTCAGATACAACGGTAAGCTTATAGCATATCCAATTGCTGTTGAAGCCTTATCGTTGATCTACAATAA
GGACTTGTTACCTAACCCACCAAAGACATGGGAAGAAATTCCAGCTTTGGATAAAGAGCTAAAGGCCAAG
GGAAAAAGCGCTTTGATGTTTAACTTACAAGAACCTTATTTCACCTGGCCATTAATCGCTGCTGACGGTG
GTTACGCATTTAAATACGAAAACGGTAAGTATGACATTAAGGATGTCGGCGTTGATAATGCTGGTGCAAA
GGCTGGTTTGACCTTCTTGGTTGATTTAATAAAGAATAAACACATGAACGCTGACACTGACTACTCTATC
GCCGAAGCCGCTTTCAACAAGGGTGAAACTGCTATGACCATAAATGGTCCATGGGCCTGGAGTAACATTG
ATACTTCTAAAGTAAACTATGGTGTCACTGTTTTGCCTACATTCAAAGGCCAACCATCCAAGCCCTTTGT
CGGTGTTCTATCCGCTGGCATCAATGCTGCTTCTCCAAACAAGGAGCTAGCTAAAGAATTTTTGGAAAAT
TACTTGTTAACTGACGAAGGTTTGGAGGCCGTTAACAAGGACAAGCCATTGGGTGCTGTCGCTTTGAAAT
CTTACGAAGAAGAATTGGCTAAGGATCCCAGAATTGCCGCTACCATGGAGAACGCCCAAAAGGGTGAAAT
TATGCCAAACATCCCACAAATGTCAGCCTTCTGGTACGCAGTTAGGACTGCCGTGATTAATGCTGCTTCC
GGTAGACAAACCGTCGACGAAGCATTAAAAGATGCTCAAACGTAAACAGGCCCCTTTTCCTTTGTCGATA
TCATGTAATTAGTTATGTCACGCTTACATTCACGCCCTCCTCCCACATCCGCTCTAACCGAAAAGGAAGG
AGTTAGACAACCTGAAGTCTAGGTCCCTATTTATTTTTTTTAATAGTTATGTTAGTATTAAGAACGTTAT
TTATATTTCAAATTTTTCTTTTTTTTCTGTACAAAGCGGCCGCCGAACCACTAGTGCACTGCAGTACACG
GTTTCCTTGAAATTTTTTTGATTCGGTAATCTCCGAACAGAAGGAAGAACGAAGGAAGGAGCACAGACTT
AGATTGGTATATATACGCATATGTAGTGTTGAAGAAACATGAAATTGCCCAGTATTCTTAACCCAACTGC
ACAGAACAAAAACGTGCAGGAAACGAAGATAAATCATGTCGAAAGCTACATATAAGGAACGTGCTGCTAC
TCATCCTAGTCCTGTTGCTGCCAAGCTATTTAATATCATGCACGAAAAGCAAACAAACTTGTGTGCTTCA
TTGGATGTTCGTACCACCAAGGAATTACTGGAGTTAGTTGAAGCATTAGGTCCCAAAATTTGTTTACTAA
AAACACATGTGGATATCTTGACTGATTTTTCCATGGAGGGCACAGTTAAGCCGCTAAAGGCATTATCCGC
CAAGTACAATTTTTTACTCTTCGAGGACAGAAAATTTGCTGACATTGGTAATACAGTCAAATTGCAGTAC
TCTGCGGGTGTATACAGAATAGCAGAATGGGCAGACATTACGAATGCACACGGTGTGGTGGGCCCAGGTA
TTGTTAGCGGTTTGAAGCAGGCGGCAGAAGAAGTAACAAAGGAACCTAGAGGCCTTTTGATGTTAGCAGA
ATTGTCATGCAAGGGCTCCCTATCTACTGGAGAATATACTAAGGGTACTGTTGACATTGCGAAGAGCGAC
AAAGATTTTGTTATCGGCTTTATTGCTCAAAGAGACATGGGTGGAAGAGATGAAGGTTACGATTGGTTGA
TTATGACACCCGGTGTGGGTTTAGATGACAAGGGAGATGCATTGGGTCAACAGTATAGAACCGTGGATGA
TGTGGTTTCTACAGGATCTGACATTATTATTGTTGGAAGAGGACTATTTGCAAAGGGAAGGGATGCTAAG
GTAGAGGGTGAACGTTACAGAAAAGCAGGCTGGGAAGCATATTTGAGAAGATGCGGCCAGCAAAACTAAA
AAACTGTATTATAAGTAAATGCATGTATACTAAACTCACAAATTAGAGCTTCAATTTAATTATATCAGTT
ATTACCCGAGTAACGAAGCATCTGTGCTTCATTTTGTAGAACAAAAATGCAACGCGAGAGCGCTAATTTT
TCAAACAAAGAATCTGAGCTGCATTTTTACAGAACAGAAATGCAACGCGAAAGCGCTATTTTACCAACGA
AGAATCTGTGCTTCATTTTTGTAAAACAAAAATGCAACGCGAGAGCGCTAATTTTTCAAACAAAGAATCT
GAGCTGCATTTTTACAGAACAGAAATGCAACGCGAGAGCGCTATTTTACCAACAAAGAATCTATACTTCT
TTTTTGTTCTACAAAAATGCATCCCGAGAGCGCTATTTTTCTAACAAAGCATCTTAGATTACTTTTTTTC
TCCTTTGTGCGCTCTATAATGCAGTCTCTTGATAACTTTTTGCACTGTAGGTCCGTTAAGGTTAGAAGAA
GGCTACTTTGGTGTCTATTTTCTCTTCCATAAAAAAAGCCTGACTCCACTTCCCGCGTTTACTGATTACT
AGCGAAGCTGCGGGTGCATTTTTTCAAGATAAAGGCATCCCCGATTATATTCTATACCGATGTGGATTGC
GCATACTTTGTGAACAGAAAGTGATAGCGTTGATGATTCTTCATTGGTCAGAAAATTATGAACGGTTTCT
TCTATTTTGTCTCTATATACTACGTATAGGAAATGTTTACATTTTCGTATTGTTTTCGATTCACTCTATG
AATAGTTCTTACTACAATTTTTTTGTCTAAAGAGTAATACTAGAGATAAACATAAAAAATGTAGAGGTCG
AGTTTAGATGCAAGTTCAAGGAGCGAAAGGTGGATGGGTAGGTTATATAGGGATATAGCACAGAGATATA
TAGCAAAGAGATACTTTTGAGCAATGTTTGTGGAAGCGGTATTCGCAATATTTTAGTAGCTCGTTACAGT
CCGGTGCGTTTTTGGTTTTTTGAAAGTGCGTCATCAGAGCGCTTTTGGTTTTCAAAAGCGCTCTGAAGTT
CCTATACTTTCTAGCTAGAGAATAGGAACTTCCCGAGCGGCCGCGTGTTACAAGCTTGACTCCAGCGTAA
CTGGACTGCAATCAACTCACTGGCTCACCTTCACGGGTGGGCCTTTCTTCGGTAGAAAATCAAAGGATCT
TCTTGAGATCCTTTTTTTCTGCGCGTAATCTGCTGCTTGCAAACAAAAAAACCACCGCTACCAGCGGTGG
TTTGTTTGCCGGATCAAGAGCTACCAACTCTTTTTCCGAGGTAACTGGCTTCAGCAGAGCGCAGATACCA
AATACTGTTCTTCTAGTGTAGCCGTAGTTAGGCCACCACTTCAAGAACTCTGTAGCACCGCCTACATACC
TCGCTCTGCTAATCCTGTTACCAGTGGCTGCTGCCAGTGGCGATAAGTCGTGTCTTACCGGGTTGGACTC
AAGACGATAGTTACCGGATAAGGCGCAGCGGTCGGGCTGAACGGGGGGTTCGTGCACACAGCCCAGCTTG
GAGCGAACGACCTACACCGAACTGAGATACCTACAGCGTGAGCTATGAGAAAGCGCCACGCTTCCCGAAG
GGAGAAAGGCGGACAGGTATCCGGTAAGCGGCAGGGTCGGAACAGGAGAGCGCACGAGGGAGCTTCCAGG
GGTAAACGCCTGGTATCTTTATAGTCCTGTCGGGTTTCGCCACCTCTGACTTGAGCATCGATTTTTGTGA
TGCTCGTCAGGGGGGCGGAGCCTATGGAAAAACGCCAGCAACGCAGAAAGGCCCACCCGAAGGTGAGCCA
GGTGATTACATTTGGGCCCTCATCAGAGGTTTTCACCGTCATCACCGAAACGCGCGAGGCAGCTGCGGTA
AAGCTCATCAGCGTGGTCGTGAAGCGATTCACAGATGTCTGCCTGTTCATCCGCGTCCAGCTCGTTGAGT
TTCTCCAGAAGCGTTAATGTCTGGCTTCTGATAAAGCGGGCCATGTTAAGGGCGGTTTTTTCCTGTTTGG
TCACTTACCAATGCTTAATCAGTGAGGCACCTATCTCAGCGATCTGTCTATTTCGTTCATCCATAGTTGC
CTGACTCCCCGTCGTGTAGATAACTACGATGCGGGAGGGCTTACCATCTGGCCCCAGTGCTGCAATGATA
CCGCGAGACCCACGCTCACCGGCTCCAGATTTATCAGCAATAAACCAGCCAGCCGGGAGGGCCGAGCGCA
GAAGTGATCCTGCAACTTTATCCGCCTCCATCCAGTCTATTAATTGTTGCCGGGAAGCTAGAGTAAGTAG
TTCGCCAGTTAATAGTTTGCGCAACGTTGTTGCCATTGCTACAGGCATCGTGGTGTCACGCTCGTCGTTT
GGTATGGCTTCATTCAGCTCCGGTTCCCAACGATCAAGGCGAGTTACATGATCCCCCATGTTGTGCAAAA
AAGCGGTTAGCTCCTTCGGTCCTCCGATCGTTGCCAGAAGTAAGTTGGCCGCAGTGTTATCACTCATGGT
TATGGCAGCACTGCATAATTCTCTTACTGTCATGCCATCCGTGAGATGCTTTTCTGTGACTGGTGAGTAC
TCAACCAAGTCATTCTGAGAATAGTGTATGCGGCGACCGAGTTGCTCTTGCCCGGCGTCAATACGGGATA
ATACCGCGCCACATAGCAGAACTTTAAAAGTGCTCATCATTGGAAAACGTTCTTCGGGGCGTAAACTCTC
AAGGATCTTACCGCTGTTGAGATCCAGTTCGATGTAACCCACTCGTGCACCCAACTGATCTTCAGCATCT
TTTACTTTCACCAGCGTTTCTGGGTGAGCAAAAACAGGAAGGCAAAATGCCGCAAAAAAGGGAATAAGGG
CGACACGGAAATGTTGAATACTCATTTTAGCTTCCTTAGCTCCTGAAAATCTCGATAACTCAAAAAATAC
GCCCGGTAGTGATCTTATTTCATTATGGTGAAAGTTGGAACCTCTTACGTGCCGATCAAGTCAAAAGCCT
CCGGTCGGAGGCTTTTGACTTTCTGCTATGGAGGTCAGGTATGATTTAAATGGTCAGTTAGA
